Addgene plasmid #78109: pEGFP-Cln6
Purpose: mammalian expression of mouse Cln6 with C terminal EGFP fusion
Depositing lab: Thomas Braulke. Publication: Disruption of the autophagy-lysosome pathway is involved in neuropathology of the nclf mouse model of neuronal ceroid lipofuscinosis. Thelen M, Damme M, Schweizer M, Hagel C, Wong AM, Cooper JD, Braulke T, Galliciotti G. PLoS One. 2012;7(4):e35493. doi: 10.1371/journal.pone.0035493. Epub 2012 Apr 20. PubMed 22536393.
Backbone
  Vector backbone: pEGFP-N1
  Vector type: Mammalian Expression
  Selectable markers: Neomycin (select with G418)
Growth in bacteria
  Bacterial resistance: Kanamycin, 50 μg/mL
  Growth temperature: 37°C
  Growth strain: DH5alpha
  Copy number: High Copy
Gene/Insert
  Gene/Insert name: Cln6
  Species: M. musculus (mouse)
  Entrez Gene: Cln6 (a.k.a. 1810065L06Rik, AW743417, D9Bwg1455e, nclf)
  Promoter: CMV
  Tag / fusion protein: EGFP (N terminal on backbone)
  Cloning method: Unknown
  Sequencing primers: 5′ CMV-F; 3′ EGFP-N
Terms and licenses: Academic/Nonprofit Terms; Industry Terms: Not Available to Industry
How to cite: pEGFP-Cln6 was a gift from Thomas Braulke (Addgene plasmid # 78109 ; http://n2t.net/addgene:78109 ; RRID:Addgene_78109)
