[The description below was written by a language model from this plasmid's Addgene catalogue record.]
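Description:
pEGFP-Cln6 is a mammalian expression plasmid built on the pEGFP-N1 backbone, carrying the mouse (M. musculus) Cln6 coding sequence under control of the CMV promoter, a strong constitutive promoter widely used for transient or stable expression in cultured mammalian cells. The stated purpose is expression of Cln6 with a C-terminal EGFP fusion, which matches the usual layout of pEGFP-N1, where the insert sits upstream of the EGFP open reading frame so that the fluorescent protein is appended to the C-terminus of the protein of interest. The tag field of the record, however, lists EGFP as "N terminal on backbone"; this conflicts with the purpose statement, and the placement of the sequencing primers (a forward primer in CMV and a reverse primer in EGFP flanking the insert) is more consistent with the C-terminal fusion arrangement. The cloning method is recorded as unknown, and no feature table is provided, so linker details and junctions are not documented.

The plasmid is maintained in E. coli at high copy number under kanamycin selection, and the same backbone provides neomycin resistance for G418 selection of stably transfected mammalian cells.

Cln6 is the gene associated with the nclf mouse, a model of neuronal ceroid lipofuscinosis, and the construct comes from work on the autophagy-lysosome pathway in that model. The EGFP fusion allows Cln6 to be visualised by fluorescence microscopy or detected with anti-GFP reagents, making it suitable for studies of the protein's expression and subcellular localisation in transfected cells.
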