>Addgene plasmid #78109 | pEGFP-Cln6 | addgene partial sequence | sequence record 147940 | CMV-F 5'-CGCAAATGGGCGGTAGGCGTG-3'
ACCGTCAGATCCGCTAGCGCTACCGGTCGCCACCATGGTGAGCAAGGGCGAGGAGCTGTTCACCGGGGTG
GTGCCCATCCTGGTCGAGCTGGACGGCGACGTAAACGGCCACAAGTTCAGCGTGTCCGGCGAGGGCGAGG
GCGATGCCACCTACGGCAAGCTGACCCTGAAGTTCATCTGCACCACCGGCAAGCTGCCCGTGCCCTGGCC
CACCCTCGTGACCACCCTGACCTACGGCGTGCAGTGCTTCAGCCGCTACCCCGACCACATGAAGCAGCAC
GACTTCTTCAAGTCCGCCATGCCCGAAGGCTACGTCCAGGAGCGCACCATCTTCTTCAAGGACGACGGCA
ACTACAAGACCCGCGCCGAGGTGAAGTTCGAGGGCGACACCCTGGTGAACCGCATCGAGCTGAAGGGCAT
CGACTTCAAGGAGGACGGCAACATCCTGGGGCACAAGCTGGAGTACAACTACAACAGCCACAACGTCTAT
ATCATGGCCGACAAGCAGAAGAACGGCATCAAGGTGAACTTCAAGATCCGCCACAACATCGAGGACGGCA
GCGTGCAGCTCGCCGACCACTACCAGCAGAACACCCCCATCGGCGACGGCCCCGTGCTGCTGCCCGACAA
CCACTACCTGAGCACCCAGTCCGCCCTGAGCAAAGACCCCAACGAGAAGCGCGATCACATGGTCCTGCTG
GAGTTCGTGACCGCCGCCGGGATCACTCTCGGCATGGACGAGCTGTACAAGTCCGGACTCAGATCTCGAG
CCATGGAGGCGGCGACGCGGAGGCGGCAGCTCCTCGGAGCGGCGGGCGGCC
