>Addgene plasmid #78109 | pEGFP-Cln6 | addgene partial sequence | sequence record 148294 | EGFP-N 5'-CGTCGCCGTCCAGCTCGACCAG-3'
CCATGGTGGCGACCGGTAGCGCTAGCGGATCTGACGGTTCACTAAACCAGCTCTGCTTATATAGACCTCC
CACCGTACACGCCTACCGCCCATTTGCGTCAATGGGGCGGAGTTGTTACGACATTTTGGAAAGTCCCGTT
GATTTTGGTGCCAAAACAAACTCCCATTGACGTCAATGGGGTGGAGACTTGGAAATCCCCGTGAGTCAAA
CCGCTATCCACGCCCATTGATGTACTGCCAAAACCGCATCACCATGGTAATAGCGATGACTAATACGTAG
ATGTACTGCCAAGTAGGAAAGTCCCATAAGGTCATGTACTGGGCATAATGCCAGGCGGGCCATTTACCGT
CATTGACGTCAATAGGGGGCGTACTTGGCATATGATACACTTGATGTACTGCCAAGTGGGCAGTTTACCG
TAAATACTCCACCCATTGACGTCAATGGAAAGTCCCTATTGGCGTTACTATGGGAACATACGTCATTATT
GACGTCAATGGGCGGGGGTCGTTGGGCGGTCAGCCAGGCGGGCCATTTACCGTAAGTTATGTAACGCGGA
ACTCCATATATGGGCTATGAACTAATGACCCCGTAATTGATTACTATTAATAACTAATGCATGGCGGTAA
TACGGTTATCCACAGAATCAGGGGATAACGCAGGAAAGAACATGTGAGCAAAAGGCCAGCAAAAGGCCAG
GAACCGTAAAAAGGCCGCGTTGCTGGCGTTTTTCCATAGGCTCCGCCCCCCTGACGAGCATCACAAAAAT
CGACGCTCAAGTCAGAGGTGGCGAA
