>Addgene plasmid #78109 | pEGFP-Cln6 | addgene partial sequence | sequence record 150444 | EGFP-C 5'-CATGGTCCTGCTGGAGTTCGTG-3'
AGTCCGGACTCAGATCTCGAGCCATGGAGGCGGCGACGCGGAGGCGGCAGCTCCTCGGAGCGGCGGGCGG
CCCCGGTGTCGCGTTCGTGCAGGCCAGGCATGGCTCTGTGAAGGCCGAGGACAAAGACCGCACAGCCCCC
TTCCATCTTGACCTCTGGTTCTACTTCACACTGCAGAACTGGGTTCTGGACTTTGGCCGCCCCATTGCCA
TGCTGGTATTCCCGATCCAGTGGTTTCCTCTCAACAAGCCAAGTGTCGGGGACTACTTTCACATGACCTA
CAACATCATCACGCCCTTCCTGCTGCTAAAGCTTATTGAGCGGTCCCCCCGAACGCTGCCGCGGTCTATA
GTCTATGTCAGCATCATCACTTTCATCATGGGAGCCAGCATCCACCTGGTGGGAGACTCAGTCAACCATC
GCCTGCTCTTCAGTGGGTACCAGCACCACCTGTCCGTCAGAGAGAACCCCATTATCAAGAACCTCAAGCC
GGAGACTCTGATCGACTCCTTTGAGCTGTTGTACTACTATGACGAGTACCTGGGCCACTGCATGTGGTAC
ATCCCCTTCTTCCTCATCCTCTTCATGTACTTCAGTGGCTGTTTCACCACCTGCAAGGCTGAGAGCCACA
TGCCAGGACCTGCCCTGCTCCTGGTGGTGCCCAGTGGTCTGTACTACTGGTACCTGGTCACCGAGGGCCA
GATCTTCATCCTCTTCATCTTCACCTTCTTCGCCATGCTGGCTCTCGTCTTGCAC
